>Addgene plasmid #197995 | pLexM-SLC7A11_GFP | addgene full sequence | sequence record 388593 | Addgene NGS Result
GGTCGACATTGATTATTGACTAGTTATTAATAGTAATCAATTACGGGGTCATTAGTTCATAGCCCATATA
TGGAGTTCCGCGTTACATAACTTACGGTAAATGGCCCGCCTGGCTGACCGCCCAACGACCCCCGCCCATT
GACGTCAATAATGACGTATGTTCCCATAGTAACGCCAATAGGGACTTTCCATTGACGTCAATGGGTGGAG
TATTTACGGTAAACTGCCCACTTGGCAGTACATCAAGTGTATCATATGCCAAGTACGCCCCCTATTGACG
TCAATGACGGTAAATGGCCCGCCTGGCATTATGCCCAGTACATGACCTTATGGGACTTTCCTACTTGGCA
GTACATCTACGTATTAGTCATCGCTATTACCATGGTCGAGGTGAGCCCCACGTTCTGCTTCACTCTCCCC
ATCTCCCCCCCCTCCCCACCCCCAATTTTGTATTTATTTATTTTTTAATTATTTTGTGCAGCGATGGGGG
CGGGGGGGGGGGGGGGGCGCGCGCCRGGSGGGGSGGGGSGGGGSGRGGGGSGGGGSGGGGCGAGGCGGAG
AGGTGCGGCGGCAGCCAATCAGAGCGGCGCGCTCCGAAAGTTTCCTTTTATGGCGAGGCGGCGGCGGCGG
CGGCCCTATAAAAAGCGAAGCGCGCGGCGGGCGGGAGTCGCTGCGCGCTGCCTTCGCCCCGTGCCCCGCT
CCGCCGCCGCCTCGCGCCGCCCGCCCCGGCTCTGACTGACCGCGTTACTCCCACAGGTGAGCGGGCGGGA
CGGCCCTTCTCCTCCGGGCTGTAATTAGCGCTTGGTTTAATGACGGCTTGTTTCTTTTCTGTGGCTGCGT
GAAAGCCTTGAGGGGCTCCGGGAGGGCCCTTTGTGCGGGGGGAGCGGCTCGGGGGGTGCGTGCGTGTGTG
TGTGCGTGGGGAGCGCCGCGTGCGGCTCCGCGCTGCCCGGCGGCTGTGAGCGCTGCGGGCGCGGCGCGGG
GCTTTGTGCGCTCCGCAGTGTGCGCGAGGGGAGCGCGGCCGGGGGCGGTGCCCCGCGGTGCGGGGGGGGC
TGCGAGGGGAACAAAGGCTGCGTGCGGGGTGTGTGCGTGGGGGGGTGAGCAGGGGGTGTGGGCGCGTCGG
TCGGGCTGCAACCCCCCCTGCACCCCCCTCCCCGAGTTGCTGAGCACGGCCCGGCTTCGGGTGCGGGGCT
CCGTACGGGGCGTGGCGCGGGGCTCGCCGTGCCGGGCGGGGGGTGGCGGCAGGKGGGGGTGCCGGGCGGG
GCGGGGCCGCCKCGGGCCGGGGRGGGCTCGGGGGRGGGGCGCGGCGGCCCCCGGAGCGCCGGCGGCTGTC
GAGGCGCGGCGAGCCGCAGCCATTGCCTTTTATGGTAATCGTGCGAGAGGGCGCAGGGACTTCCTTTGTC
CCAAATCTGTGCGGAGCCGAAATCTGGGAGGCGCCGCCGCACCCCCTCTAGCGGGCGCGGGGCGAAGCGG
TGCGGCGCCGGCAGGAAGGAAATGGGCGGGGAGGGCCTTCGTGCGTCGCCGCGCCGCCGTCCCCTTCTCC
CTCTCCAGCCTCGGGGCTGTCCGCGGGGGGACGGCTGCCTTCGGGGGGGACGGGGCAGGGCGGGGTTCGG
CTTCTGGCGTGTGACCGGCGGCTCTAGAGCCTCTGCTAACCATGTTCATGCCTTCTTCTTTTTCCTACAG
CTCCTGGGCAACGTGCTGGTTATTGTGCTGTCTCATCATTTTGGCAAAGAATTGCGGCCGTCTCAGGCCG
AATTCAACGTTGGTACCGAGCTCGCCACCATGGACTACAAAGACGATGACGACAAGGTCAGAAAGCCTGT
TGTGTCCACCATCTCCAAAGGAGGTTACCTGCAGGGAAATGTTAACGGGAGGCTGCCTTCCCTGGGCAAC
AAGGAGCCACCTGGGCAGGAGAAAGTGCAGCTGAAGAGGAAAGTCACTTTACTGAGGGGAGTCTCCATTA
TCATTGGCACCATCATTGGAGCAGGAATCTTCATCTCTCCTAAGGGCGTGCTCCAGAACACGGGCAGCGT
GGGCATGTCTCTGACCATCTGGACGGTGTGTGGGGTCCTGTCACTATTTGGAGCTTTGTCTTATGCTGAA
TTGGGAACAACTATAAAGAAATCTGGAGGTCATTACACATATATTTTGGAAGTCTTTGGTCCATTACCAG
CTTTTGTACGAGTCTGGGTGGAACTCCTCATAATACGCCCTGCAGCTACTGCTGTGATATCCCTGGCATT
TGGACGCTACATTCTGGAACCATTTTTTATTCAATGTGAAATCCCTGAACTTGCGATCAAGCTCATTACA
GCTGTGGGCATAACTGTAGTGATGGTCCTAAATAGCATGAGTGTCAGCTGGAGCGCCCGGATCCAGATTT
TCTTAACCTTTTGCAAGCTCACAGCAATTCTGATAATTATAGTCCCTGGAGTTATGCAGCTAATTAAAGG
TCAAACGCAGAACTTTAAAGACGCCTTTTCAGGAAGAGATTCAAGTATTACGCGGTTGCCACTGGCTTTT
TATTATGGAATGTATGCATATGCTGGCTGGTTTTACCTCAACTTTGTTACTGAAGAAGTAGAAAACCCTG
AAAAAACCATTCCCCTTGCAATATGTATATCCATGGCCATTGTCACCATTGGCTATGTGCTGACAAATGT
GGCCTACTTTACGACCATTAATGCTGAGGAGCTGCTGCTTTCAAATGCAGTGGCAGTGACCTTTTCTGAG
CGGCTACTGGGAAATTTCTCATTAGCAGTTCCGATCTTTGTTGCCCTCTCCTGCTTTGGCTCCATGAACG
GTGGTGTGTTTGCTGTCTCCAGGTTATTCTATGTTGCGTCTCGAGAGGGTCACCTTCCAGAAATCCTCTC
CATGATTCATGTCCGCAAGCACACTCCTCTACCAGCTGTTATTGTTTTGCACCCTTTGACAATGATAATG
CTCTTCTCTGGAGACCTCGACAGTCTTTTGAATTTCCTCAGTTTTGCCAGGTGGCTTTTTATTGGGCTGG
CAGTTGCTGGGCTGATTTATCTTCGATACAAATGCCCAGATATGCATCGTCCTTTCAAGGTGCCACTGTT
CATCCCAGCTTTGTTTTCCTTCACATGCCTCTTCATGGTTGCCCTTTCCCTCTATTCGGACCCATTTAGT
ACAGGGATTGGCTTCGTCATCACTCTGACTGGAGTCCCTGCGTATTATCTCTTTATTATATGGGACAAGA
AACCCAGGTGGTTTAGAATAATGTCAGAGAAAATAACCAGAACATTACAAATAATACTGGAAGTTGTACC
AGAAGAAGATAAGTTAGTCGAGGGGGAAAATTTATATTTTCAAGGTCAATTTTCTAAAGGTGAAGAATTA
TTCACTGGCGTTGTCCCAATTTTGGTTGAATTAGATGGTGATGTTAATGGTCACAAATTTTCTGTCTCCG
GTGAAGGTGAAGGTGACGCTACTTACGGTAAATTGACCTTAAAATTTATTTGTACTACTGGTAAATTGCC
AGTTCCATGGCCAACCTTAGTCACTACTTTCGGTTATGGTGTTCAATGTTTTGCGAGATACCCAGATCAT
ATGAAACAACATGACTTTTTCAAGTCTGCCATGCCAGAAGGTTATGTTCAAGAAAGAACTATTTTTTTCA
AAGATGACGGTAACTACAAGACCAGAGCTGAAGTCAAGTTTGAAGGTGATACCTTAGTTAATAGAATCGA
ATTAAAAGGTATTGATTTTAAAGAAGATGGTAACATTTTAGGTCACAAATTGGAATACAACTATAACTCT
CACAATGTTTACATCATGGCTGACAAACAAAAGAATGGTATCAAAGTTAACTTCAAAATTAGACACAACA
TTGAAGATGGTTCTGTTCAATTAGCTGACCATTATCAACAAAATACTCCAATTGGTGATGGTCCAGTCTT
GTTACCAGACAACCATTACTTATCCACTCAATCTGCCTTATCCAAAGATCCAAACGAAAAGAGAGACCAC
ATGGTCTTGTTAGAATTTGTTACTGCTGCTGGTATTACCCATGGTATGGATGAATTGTACAAACACCACC
ACCATCACCATCATCATTAAGTCGAGACTAGTATCGCGATAATTCACTCCTCAGGTGCAGGCTGCCTATC
AGAAGGTGGTGGCTGGTGTGGCCAATGCCCTGGCTCACAAATACCACTGAGATCTTTTTCCCTCTGCCAA
AAATTATGGGGACATCATGAAGCCCCTTGAGCATCTGACTTCTGGCTAATAAAGGAAATTTATTTTCATT
GCAATAGTGTGTTGGAATTTTTTGTGTCTCTCACTCGGAAGGACATATGGGAGGGCAAATCATTTAAAAC
ATCAGAATGAGTATTTGGTTTAGAGTTTGGCAACATATGCCCATATGCTGGCTGCCATGAACAAAGGTTG
GCTATAAAGAGGTCATCAGTATATGAAACAGCCCCCTGCTGTCCATTCCTTATTCCATAGAAAAGCCTTG
ACTTGAGGTTAGATTTTTTTTATATTTTGTTTTGTGTTATTTTTTTCTTTAACATCCCTAAAATTTTCCT
TACATGTTTTACTAGCCAGATTTTTCCTCCTCTCCTGACTACTCCCAGTCATAGCTGTCCCTCTTCTCTT
ATGGAGATCCCTCGACCTGCAGCCCAAGCTTGGCGTAATCATGGTCATAGCTGTTTCCTGTGTGAAATTG
TTATCCGCTCACAATTCCACACAACATACGAGCCGGAAGCATAAAGTGTAAAGCCTGGGGTGCCTAATGA
GTGAGCTAACTCACATTAATTGCGTTGCGCTCACTGCCCGCTTTCCAGTCGGGAAACCTGTCGTGCCAGC
GGATCGATCCGCTGCATTAATGAATCGGCCAACGCGCGGGGAGAGGCGGTTTGCGTATTGGGCGCTCTTC
CGCTTCCTCGCTCACTGACTCGCTGCGCTCGGTCGTTCGGCTGCGGCGAGCGGTATCAGCTCACTCAAAG
GCGGTAATACGGTTATCCACAGAATCAGGGGATAACGCAGGAAAGAACATGTGAGCAAAAGGCCAGCAAA
AGGCCAGGAACCGTAAAAAGGCCGCGTTGCTGGCGTTTTTCCATAGGCTCCGCCCCCCTGACGAGCATCA
CAAAAATCGACGCTCAAGTCAGAGGTGGCGAAACCCGACAGGACTATAAAGATACCAGGCGTTTCCCCCT
GGAAGCTCCCTCGTGCGCTCTCCTGTTCCGACCCTGCCGCTTACCGGATACCTGTCCGCCTTTCTCCCTT
CGGGAAGCGTGGCGCTTTCTCATAGCTCACGCTGTAGGTATCTCAGTTCGGTGTAGGTCGTTCGCTCCAA
GCTGGGCTGTGTGCACGAACCCCCCGTTCAGCCCGACCGCTGCGCCTTATCCGGTAACTATCGTCTTGAG
TCCAACCCGGTAAGACACGACTTATCGCCACTGGCAGCAGCCACTGGTAACAGGATTAGCAGAGCGAGGT
ATGTAGGCGGTGCTACAGAGTTCTTGAAGTGGTGGCCTAACTACGGCTACACTAGAAGAACAGTATTTGG
TATCTGCGCTCTGCTGAAGCCAGTTACCTTCGGAAAAAGAGTTGGTAGCTCTTGATCCGGCAAACAAACC
ACCGCTGGTAGCGGTGGTTTTTTTGTTTGCAAGCAGCAGATTACGCGCAGAAAAAAAGGATCTCAAGAAG
ATCCTTTGATCTTTTCTACGGGGTCTGACGCTCAGTGGAACGAAAACTCACGTTAAGGGATTTTGGTCAT
GAGATTATCAAAAAGGATCTTCACCTAGATCCTTTTAAATTAAAAATGAAGTTTTAAATCAATCTAAAGT
ATATATGAGTAAACTTGGTCTGACAGTTACCAATGCTTAATCAGTGAGGCACCTATCTCAGCGATCTGTC
TATTTCGTTCATCCATAGTTGCCTGACTCCCCGTCGTGTAGATAACTACGATACGGGAGGGCTTACCATC
TGGCCCCAGTGCTGCAATGATACCGCGAGACCCACGCTCACCGGCTCCAGATTTATCAGCAATAAACCAG
CCAGCCGGAAGGGCCGAGCGCAGAAGTGGTCCTGCAACTTTATCCGCCTCCATCCAGTCTATTAATTGTT
GCCGGGAAGCTAGAGTAAGTAGTTCGCCAGTTAATAGTTTGCGCAACGTTGTTGCCATTGCTACAGGCAT
CGTGGTGTCACGCTCGTCGTTTGGTATGGCTTCATTCAGCTCCGGTTCCCAACGATCAAGGCGAGTTACA
TGATCCCCCATGTTGTGCAAAAAAGCGGTTAGCTCCTTCGGTCCTCCGATCGTTGTCAGAAGTAAGTTGG
CCGCAGTGTTATCACTCATGGTTATGGCAGCACTGCATAATTCTCTTACTGTCATGCCATCCGTAAGATG
CTTTTCTGTGACTGGTGAGTACTCAACCAAGTCATTCTGAGAATAGTGTATGCGGCGACCGAGTTGCTCT
TGCCCGGCGTCAATACGGGATAATACCGCGCCACATAGCAGAACTTTAAAAGTGCTCATCATTGGAAAAC
GTTCTTCGGGGCGAAAACTCTCAAGGATCTTACCGCTGTTGAGATCCAGTTCGATGTAACCCACTCGTGC
ACCCAACTGATCTTCAGCATCTTTTACTTTCACCAGCGTTTCTGGGTGAGCAAAAACAGGAAGGCAAAAT
GCCGCAAAAAAGGGAATAAGGGCGACACGGAAATGTTGAATACTCATACTCTTCCTTTTTCAATATTATT
GAAGCATTTATCAGGGTTATTGTCTCATGAGCGGATACATATTTGAATGTATTTAGAAAAATAAACAAAT
AGGGGTTCCGCGCACATTTCCCCGAAAAGTGCCACCTG
Features (pLannotate 1.2.2; 16 found; start..end, strand, type, name):
      5..384     +  enhancer       CMV enhancer: human cytomegalovirus immediate early enhancer
    386..663     +  promoter       chicken β-actin promoter: No description available
    664..1680    +  intron         chimeric intron: chimera between introns from chicken β-actin and rabbit β-globin
   1678..1755    +  CDS            HBB (fragment): HBB_LEPEU - Experimental evidence at protein level: Swiss-Prot protein existence level 1. Involved in oxygen transport from the lung to the various peripheral tissues. From Lepus europaeus (European hare).
   1782..1802    +  CDS            3xFLAG (fragment): three tandem FLAG® epitope tags
   1807..3306    +  CDS            SLC7A11: XCT_HUMAN - Experimental evidence at protein level: Swiss-Prot protein existence level 1. Sodium-independent, high-affinity exchange of anionic amino acids with high specificity for anionic form of cystine and glutamate. From Homo sapiens (Human).
   3343..4053    +  CDS            GFPmut3: GFPmut3 is a basic (constitutively fluorescent) green fluorescent protein published in 1996, derived from Aequorea victoria. It is reported to be a very rapidly-maturing weak dimer.
   4103..4177    +  CDS            HBB (fragment): HBB_PONPY - Experimental evidence at transcript level: Swiss-Prot protein existence level 2. Involved in oxygen transport from the lung to the various peripheral tissues. From Pongo pygmaeus (Bornean orangutan).
   4248..4303    +  polyA_signal   β-globin poly(A) signal: rabbit β-globin polyadenylation signal (Gil and Proudfoot, 1987)
   4688..4704    -  protein_bind   lac operator: The lac repressor binds to the lac operator to inhibit transcription in E. coli. This inhibition can be relieved by adding lactose or isopropyl-β-D-thiogalactopyranoside (IPTG). lac repressor encoded by lacI
   4712..4742    -  promoter       lac promoter: promoter for the E. coli lac operon
   4757..4778    -  protein_bind   CAP binding site: CAP binding activates transcription in the presence of cAMP. E. coli catabolite activator protein
   4794..4895    -  CDS            lacI (fragment): LACI_ECOLI - Experimental evidence at protein level: Swiss-Prot protein existence level 1. Repressor of the lactose operon. Binds allolactose as an inducer. From Escherichia coli (strain K12).
   5078..5666    -  rep_origin     ori: high-copy-number ColE1/pMB1/pBR322/pUC origin of replication
   5837..6697    -  CDS            AmpR: β-lactamase; bla; confers resistance to ampicillin, carbenicillin, and related antibiotics
   6698..6802    -  promoter       AmpR promoter: bla
