[The description below was written by a language model from this plasmid's Addgene catalogue record and pLannotate feature annotations shown in this document.]
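Description:
pLexM-SLC7A11_GFP is a mammalian expression plasmid built on the pLexM backbone for producing human SLC7A11 (xCT), the transport subunit of the cystine/glutamate antiporter system xc-. It is propagated in E. coli as a high-copy plasmid through a ColE1/pUC-type origin and is selected with ampicillin via the β-lactamase gene and its own promoter. Remnants of the lac promoter/operator region and a lacI fragment are also annotated in the backbone; these are vestigial cloning-vector sequences with no stated role in expression.

The catalogue lists the promoter as CMV, but the feature table shows a composite arrangement: the CMV immediate-early enhancer joined to the chicken β-actin promoter and a chimeric β-actin/β-globin intron, i.e. a CAG-type promoter giving strong constitutive transcription in mammalian cells. Downstream, a short FLAG epitope (annotated as a fragment of 3xFLAG, consistent with the single N-terminal FLAG tag in the record) precedes the SLC7A11 coding sequence, which was inserted between SacI and SalI sites. The transporter is fused at its C terminus to a backbone-encoded module described as a TEV protease site, GFP and a His8 tag. Only the GFP, matched to GFPmut3, is picked up by the annotation. Transcripts are terminated by the rabbit β-globin polyadenylation signal, and the small HBB fragments flagged on either side of the cassette are most likely globin exon sequences belonging to the intron and 3′ region.

The tag layout suits membrane protein work: GFP allows expression and sample behaviour to be monitored by fluorescence, FLAG and His8 permit affinity purification, and TEV cleavage removes the C-terminal tags. The associated study addressed the molecular basis of system xc- function.
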