Addgene plasmid #197995: pLexM-SLC7A11_GFP
Purpose: Expresses SLC7A11 with an N-terminal FLAG tag and C-terminal TEV-GFP-His8 tag in mammalian cells
Depositing lab: Simon Newstead. Depositing organization: University of Oxford. Publication: Molecular basis for redox control by the human cystine/glutamate antiporter system xc(). Parker JL, Deme JC, Kolokouris D, Kuteyi G, Biggin PC, Lea SM, Newstead S. Nat Commun. 2021 Dec 8;12(1):7147. doi: 10.1038/s41467-021-27414-1. PubMed 34880232.
Backbone
  Vector backbone: pLexM
  Backbone manufacturer: Plasmid 99844
  Vector type: Mammalian Expression
Growth in bacteria
  Bacterial resistance: Ampicillin, 100 μg/mL
  Growth temperature: 37°C
  Growth strain: DH5alpha
  Copy number: High Copy
Gene/Insert
  Gene/Insert name: SLC7A11 (alt name: System Xc-)
  Species: H. sapiens (human)
  Insert size (bp): 1527
  GenBank ID: BAA82628.1 BAA82628.1
  Entrez Gene: SLC7A11 (a.k.a. CCBR1, xCT)
  Promoter: CMV
  Tag / fusion protein: FLAG tag (N terminal on insert); TEV-GFP-His8 (C terminal on backbone)
  Cloning method: Restriction Enzyme; 5′ cloning site SacI (not destroyed); 3′ cloning site SalI (destroyed during cloning)
  Sequencing primers: 5′ CMV_F
Terms and licenses: Academic/Nonprofit Terms; Industry Terms: Not Available to Industry
How to cite: pLexM-SLC7A11_GFP was a gift from Simon Newstead (Addgene plasmid # 197995 ; http://n2t.net/addgene:197995 ; RRID:Addgene_197995)
