>Addgene plasmid #197995 | pLexM-SLC7A11_GFP | depositor partial sequence | sequence record 383198 | full coding region
ATGGACTACAAAGACGATGACGACAAGGTCAGAAAGCCTGTTGTGTCCACCATCTCCAAAGGAGGTTACC
TGCAGGGAAATGTTAACGGGAGGCTGCCTTCCCTGGGCAACAAGGAGCCACCTGGGCAGGAGAAAGTGCA
GCTGAAGAGGAAAGTCACTTTACTGAGGGGAGTCTCCATTATCATTGGCACCATCATTGGAGCAGGAATC
TTCATCTCTCCTAAGGGCGTGCTCCAGAACACGGGCAGCGTGGGCATGTCTCTGACCATCTGGACGGTGT
GTGGGGTCCTGTCACTATTTGGAGCTTTGTCTTATGCTGAATTGGGAACAACTATAAAGAAATCTGGAGG
TCATTACACATATATTTTGGAAGTCTTTGGTCCATTACCAGCTTTTGTACGAGTCTGGGTGGAACTCCTC
ATAATACGCCCTGCAGCTACTGCTGTGATATCCCTGGCATTTGGACGCTACATTCTGGAACCATTTTTTA
TTCAATGTGAAATCCCTGAACTTGCGATCAAGCTCATTACAGCTGTGGGCATAACTGTAGTGATGGTCCT
AAATAGCATGAGTGTCAGCTGGAGCGCCCGGATCCAGATTTTCTTAACCTTTTGCAAGCTCACAGCAATT
CTGATAATTATAGTCCCTGGAGTTATGCAGCTAATTAAAGGTCAAACGCAGAACTTTAAAGACGCCTTTT
CAGGAAGAGATTCAAGTATTACGCGGTTGCCACTGGCTTTTTATTATGGAATGTATGCATATGCTGGCTG
GTTTTACCTCAACTTTGTTACTGAAGAAGTAGAAAACCCTGAAAAAACCATTCCCCTTGCAATATGTATA
TCCATGGCCATTGTCACCATTGGCTATGTGCTGACAAATGTGGCCTACTTTACGACCATTAATGCTGAGG
AGCTGCTGCTTTCAAATGCAGTGGCAGTGACCTTTTCTGAGCGGCTACTGGGAAATTTCTCATTAGCAGT
TCCGATCTTTGTTGCCCTCTCCTGCTTTGGCTCCATGAACGGTGGTGTGTTTGCTGTCTCCAGGTTATTC
TATGTTGCGTCTCGAGAGGGTCACCTTCCAGAAATCCTCTCCATGATTCATGTCCGCAAGCACACTCCTC
TACCAGCTGTTATTGTTTTGCACCCTTTGACAATGATAATGCTCTTCTCTGGAGACCTCGACAGTCTTTT
GAATTTCCTCAGTTTTGCCAGGTGGCTTTTTATTGGGCTGGCAGTTGCTGGGCTGATTTATCTTCGATAC
AAATGCCCAGATATGCATCGTCCTTTCAAGGTGCCACTGTTCATCCCAGCTTTGTTTTCCTTCACATGCC
TCTTCATGGTTGCCCTTTCCCTCTATTCGGACCCATTTAGTACAGGGATTGGCTTCGTCATCACTCTGAC
TGGAGTCCCTGCGTATTATCTCTTTATTATATGGGACAAGAAACCCAGGTGGTTTAGAATAATGTCAGAG
AAAATAACCAGAACATTACAAATAATACTGGAAGTTGTACCAGAAGAAGATAAGTTA
